>Addgene plasmid #197686 | vYM143_phiC31-nTRE-pEF1s(low)(CG793)-H2b-Citrine | addgene full sequence | sequence record 386606 | Addgene NGS Result
TCATGACCAAAATCCCTTAACGTGAGTTTTCGTTCCACTGAGCGTCAGACCCCGTAGAAAAGATCAAAGG
ATCTTCTTGAGATCCTTTTTTTCTGCGCGTAATCTGCTGCTTGCAAACAAAAAAACCACCGCTACCAGCG
GTGGTTTGTTTGCCGGATCAAGAGCTACCAACTCTTTTTCCGAAGGTAACTGGCTTCAGCAGAGCGCAGA
TACCAAATACTGTTCTTCTAGTGTAGCCGTAGTTAGGCCACCACTTCAAGAACTCTGTAGCACCGCCTAC
ATACCTCGCTCTGCTAATCCTGTTACCAGTGGCTGCTGCCAGTGGCGATAAGTCGTGTCTTACCGGGTTG
GACTCAAGACGATAGTTACCGGATAAGGCGCAGCGGTCGGGCTGAACGGGGGGTTCGTGCACACAGCCCA
GCTTGGAGCGAACGACCTACACCGAACTGAGATACCTACAGCGTGAGCTATGAGAAAGCGCCACGCTTCC
CGAAGGGAGAAAGGCGGACAGGTATCCGGTAAGCGGCAGGGTCGGAACAGGAGAGCGCACGAGGGAGCTT
CCAGGGGGAAACGCCTGGTATCTTTATAGTCCTGTCGGGTTTCGCCACCTCTGACTTGAGCGTCGATTTT
TGTGATGCTCGTCAGGGGGGCGGAGCCTATGGAAAAACGCCAGCAACGCGGCCTTTTTACGGTTCCTGGC
CTTTTGCTGGCCTTTTGCTCACATGTTCTTTCCTGCGGTACCGATCATAATCAGCCATACCACATTTGTA
GAGGTTTTACTTGCTTTAAAAAACCTCCCACACCTCCCCCTGAACCTGAAACATAAAATGAATGCAATTG
TTGTTGTTAACTTGTTTATTGCAGCTTATAATGGTTACAAATAAAGCAATAGCATCACAAATTTCACAAA
TAAAGCATTTTTTTCACTGCATTCTAGTTGTGGTTTGTCCAAACTCATCAATGTATCTTATCATGTCTGG
ATCATAATCAGCCATACCACATTTGTAGAGGTTTTACTTGCTTTAAAAAACCTCCCACACCTCCCCCTGA
ACCTGAAACATAAAATGAATGCAATTGTTGTTGTTAACTTGTTTATTGCAGCTTATAATGGTTACAAATA
AAGCAATAGCATCACAAATTTCACAAATAAAGCATTTTTTTCACTGCATTCTAGTTGTGGTTTGTCCAAA
CTCATCAATGTATCTTATCATGTCTGCTCGAGGTCGACGATGTAGGTCACGGTCTCGAAGCCGCGGTGCG
GGTGCCAGGGCGTGCCCTTGGGCTCCCCGGGCGCGTACTCCACCTCACCCATCTGGTCCATCATGATGAA
CGGGTCGAGGTGGCGGTAGTTGATCCCGGCGAACGCGCGGCGCACCGGGAAGCCCTCGCCCTCGAAACCG
CTGGGCGCGGTGGTCACGGTGAGCACGGGACGTGCGACGGCGTCGGCGGGTGCGGATACGCGGGGCAGCG
TCAGCGGGTTCTCGACGGTCACGGCGGGCATGTCGACGGTATCGATAAGCTTACGCGTGCTAGCGCATGC
AGATCTACTAGTCGGCCGGATAAAGATATCAACTCGAGATGGGATCGGCCATTGAACAAGATGGATTGCA
CGCAGGTTCTCCGGCCGCTTGGGTGGAGAGGCTATTCGGCTATGACTGGGCACAACAGACAATCGGCTGC
TCTGATGCCGCCGTGTTCCGGCTGTCAGCGCAGGGGCGCCCGGTTCTTTTTGTCAAGACCGACCTGTCCG
GTGCCCTGAATGAACTGCAGGACGAGGCAGCGCGGCTATCGTGGCTGGCCACGACGGGCGTTCCTTGCGC
AGCTGTGCTCGACGTTGTCACTGAAGCGGGAAGGGACTGGCTGCTATTGGGCGAAGTGCCGGGGCAGGAT
CTCCTGTCATCTCACCTTGCTCCTGCCGAGAAAGTATCCATCATGGCTGATGCAATGCGGCGGCTGCATA
CGCTTGATCCGGCTACCTGCCCATTCGACCACCAAGCGAAACATCGCATCGAGCGAGCACGTACTCGGAT
GGAAGCCGGTCTTGTCGATCAGGATGATCTGGACGAAGAGCATCAGGGGCTCGCGCCAGCCGAACTGTTC
GCCAGGCTCAAGGCGCGCATGCCCGACGGCGATGATCTCGTCGTGACCCATGGCGATGCCTGCTTGCCGA
ATATCATGGTGGAAAATGGCCGCTTTTCTGGATTCATCGACTGTGGCCGGCTGGGTGTGGCGGACCGCTA
TCAGGACATAGCGTTGGCTACCCGTGATATTGCTGAAGAGCTTGGCGGCGAATGGGCTGACCGCTTCCTC
GTGCTTTACGGTATCGCCGCTCCCGATTCGCAGCGCATCGCCTTCTATCGCCTTCTTGACGAGTTCTTCT
GAGGGGATCAATTCTCTAGAGCTCGCTGATCAGCCTCGACTGTGCCTTCTAGTTGCCAGCCATCTGTTGT
TTGCCCCTCCCCCGTGCCTTCCTTGACCCTGGAAGGTGCCACTCCCACTGTCCTTTCCTAATAAAATGAG
GAAATTGCATCGCATTGTCTGAGTAGGTGTCATTCTATTCTGGGGGGTGGGGTGGGGCAGGACAGCAAGG
GGGAGGATTGGGAAGAGAATAGCAGGCATGCTGGGGATGCGGTGGGCTCTATGGCTTCTGAGGCGGAAAG
AACCAGCTGGGGGCTAGCAAAGCCTAGGAACAGCTGCATATAGCACTGCAGTTTACTCCCTATCAGTGAT
AGAGAGTCAAAAGGCCATGCCCTCCCTATCAGTGATAGAGAGAGCAGACTCAAGGTGGTCCCTATCAGTG
ATAGAGAGATTGAGCAAGAGGGCCTCCCTATCAGTGATAGAGATTGATCCAGTCAGGGCCTCCCTATCAG
TGATAGAGAAGCTATGTGCAGGTAGGGCTGTACAGTGGGAATGCACGTAGGATCTGCCATTGCTCCAGTG
CCCTTCAGTGGGCAGAGAGCACATCACCCACAGTCCCCAAGAAGTTGGGGGGAGGGGTGGGCAATTGAAC
TGGTGCCTAGAGAAGGTGGCGCAGGGTAAACTGGGAAAGTGATGTCGTGTACTGGCTCCGCCTTTTTCCC
GAGGGTGGGGGAGAACCATATATAAGTGCAGTAGTCCCCGTGAACGTTCTTTTTTGCAACGGGTTTGCCG
CCAGAACACAGCTGAAGCTTTGAGGGGCTAGCATCTCTCCTTCACGCGCCCGCCGCCCTACCTGAGGCCG
CCATCCACACCGGTTGAGTTGCGTTCTGCCGCCTCCCGCCTGTGGTGCCTCCTGAACTGTGTCCGCCGTC
TAGGTAAGTTTAAAGCTCAGGTTGAGACCGGGCCTTTGTCCGGTGCTCCCTTGGAGCCTACCTAGACTCA
GCCGGCTCTCCACGCTTTGCCTGACCCTGCTTGCTCAACTCTACGTCTTTGTTTCGTTTTCTGTTCTGCG
CCGTTACAGATCCAAGCTGTGACCTGGGCCTACACCTGGCCGCTCTAGCCCGGGCGGATCCCCCGGGCTG
CAGGAATTCGATATCAAGCTTGCCACCATGCCAGAGCCAGCGAAGTCTGCTCCCGCCCCGAAAAAGGGCT
CCAAGAAGGCGGTGACTAAGGCGCAGAAGAAAGGCGGCAAGAAGCGCAAGCGCAGCCGCAAGGAGAGCTA
TTCCATCTATGTGTACAAGGTTCTGAAGCAGGTCCACCCTGACACCGGCATTTCGTCCAAGGCCATGGGC
ATCATGAATTCGTTTGTGAACGACATTTTCGAGCGCATCGCAGGTGAGGCTTCCCGCCTGGCGCATTACA
ACAAGCGCTCGACCATCACCTCCAGGGAGATCCAGACGGCCGTGCGCCTGCTGCTGCCTGGGGAGTTGGC
CAAGCACGCCGTGTCCGAGGGTACTAAGGCCATCACCAAGTACACCAGCGCTAAGGATCCCCGGGTACCG
GTCGCCACCATGGTGAGCAAGGGCGAGGAGCTGTTCACCGGGGTGGTGCCCATCCTGGTCGAGCTGGACG
GCGACGTAAACGGCCACAAGTTCAGCGTGTCCGGCGAGGGCGAGGGCGATGCCACCTACGGCAAGCTGAC
CCTGAAGTTCATCTGCACCACCGGCAAGCTGCCCGTGCCCTGGCCCACCCTCGTGACCACCTTCGGCTAC
GGCCTGATGTGCTTCGCCCGCTACCCCGACCACATGAAGCAGCACGACTTCTTCAAGTCCGCCATGCCCG
AAGGCTACGTCCAGGAGCGCACCATCTTCTTCAAGGACGACGGCAACTACAAGACCCGCGCCGAGGTGAA
GTTCGAGGGCGACACCCTGGTGAACCGCATCGAGCTGAAGGGCATCGACTTCAAGGAGGACGGCAACATC
CTGGGGCACAAGCTGGAGTACAACTACAACAGCCACAACGTCTATATCATGGCCGACAAGCAGAAGAACG
GCATCAAGGTGAACTTCAAGATCCGCCACAACATCGAGGACGGCAGCGTGCAGCTCGCCGACCACTACCA
GCAGAACACCCCCATCGGCGACGGCCCCGTGCTGCTGCCCGACAACCACTACCTGAGCTACCAGTCCGCC
CTGAGCAAAGACCCCAACGAGAAGCGCGATCACATGGTCCTGCTGGAGTTCGTGACCGCCGCCGGGATCA
CTCTCGGCATGGACGAGCTGTACAAGTAGGTCGACCTCGAGGGGGGGCCCGGTACCAGGTAAGTGTACCC
AATTCGCCCTATAGTGAGTCGTATTACAATTCACTCGATCGCCCTTCCCAACAGTTGCGCAGCCTGAATG
GCGAATGGAGATCCAATTTTTAAGTGTATAATGTGTTAAACTACTGATTCTAATTGTTTGTGTATTTTAG
ATTCACAGTCCCAAGGCTCATTTCAGGCCCCTCAGTCCTCACAGTCTGTTCATGATCATAATCAGCCATA
CCACATTTGTAGAGGTTTTACTTGCTTTAAAAAACCTCCCACACCTCCCCCTGAACCTGAAACATAAAAT
GAATGCAATTGTTGTTGTTAACTTGTTTATTGCAGCTTATAATGGTTACAAATAAAGCAATAGCATCACA
AATTTCACAAATAAAGCATTTTTTTCACTGCATTCTAGTTGTGGTTTGTCCAAACTCATCAATGTATCTT
AACGCGTAAATTGTAAGCGTCTCAAATATGTATCCGCTCATGAGACAATAACCCTGATAAATGCTTCAAT
AATATTGAAAAAGGAAGAGTATGAGTATTCAACATTTCCGTGTCGCCCTTATTCCCTTTTTTGCGGCATT
TTGCCTTCCTGTTTTTGCTCACCCAGAAACGCTGGTGAAAGTAAAAGATGCTGAAGATCAGTTGGGTGCA
CGAGTGGGTTACATCGAACTGGATCTCAACAGCGGTAAGATCCTTGAGAGTTTTCGCCCCGAAGAACGTT
TTCCAATGATGAGCACTTTTAAAGTTCTGCTATGTGGCGCGGTATTATCCCGTATTGACGCCGGGCAAGA
GCAACTCGGTCGCCGCATACACTATTCTCAGAATGACTTGGTTGAGTACTCACCAGTCACAGAAAAGCAT
CTTACGGATGGCATGACAGTAAGAGAATTATGCAGTGCTGCCATAACCATGAGTGATAACACTGCGGCCA
ACTTACTTCTGACAACGATCGGAGGACCGAAGGAGCTAACCGCTTTTTTGCACAACATGGGGGATCATGT
AACTCGCCTTGATCGTTGGGAACCGGAGCTGAATGAAGCCATACCAAACGACGAGCGTGACACCACGATG
CCTGTAGCAATGGCAACAACGTTGCGCAAACTATTAACTGGCGAACTACTTACTCTAGCTTCCCGGCAAC
AATTAATAGACTGGATGGAGGCGGATAAAGTTGCAGGACCACTTCTGCGCTCGGCCCTTCCGGCTGGCTG
GTTTATTGCTGATAAATCTGGAGCCGGTGAGCGTGGGTCTCGCGGTATCATTGCAGCACTGGGGCCAGAT
GGTAAGCCCTCCCGTATCGTAGTTATCTACACGACGGGGAGTCAGGCAACTATGGATGAACGAAATAGAC
AGATCGCTGAGATAGGTGCCTCACTGATTAAGCATTGGTAACTGTCAGACCAAGTTTACTCATATATACT
TTAGATTGATTTAAAACTTCATTTTTAATTTAAAAGGATCTAGGTGAAGATCCTTTTTGATAATC
Features (pLannotate 1.2.2; 29 found; start..end, strand, type, name):
     77..665     +  rep_origin     ori: high-copy-number ColE1/pMB1/pBR322/pUC origin of replication
    743..826     +  CDS            large T antigen (fragment): large T antigen from SV40 (simian virus 40)
    849..983     +  polyA_signal   SV40 poly(A) signal: SV40 polyadenylation signal
    980..1063    +  CDS            large T antigen (fragment): large T antigen from SV40 (simian virus 40)
   1086..1207    +  polyA_signal   SV40 poly(A) signal: SV40 polyadenylation signal
   1244..1313    +  protein_bind   attB: attB site for the φC31 integrase (Groth et al., 2000) phage φC31 integrase
   1502..1522    -  misc_feature   MCS (fragment): pBluescript multiple cloning site
   1579..2382    +  CDS            NeoR/KanR: aminoglycoside phosphotransferase from Tn5; aph(3')-II (or nptII); confers resistance to neomycin, kanamycin, and G418 (Geneticin®)
   2420..2531    +  polyA_signal   bGH poly(A) signal: bovine growth hormone polyadenylation signal
   2648..2669    +  promoter       SV40 promoter (fragment): SV40 enhancer and early promoter
   2710..2735    +  promoter       tight TRE promoter (fragment): Tet-responsive promoter PTight, consisting of seven tet operator sequences followed by the minimal CMV promoter
   2752..2771    +  promoter       tight TRE promoter (fragment): Tet-responsive promoter PTight, consisting of seven tet operator sequences followed by the minimal CMV promoter
   2789..2807    +  protein_bind   tet operator: tetO; bacterial operator O2 for the tetR and tetA genes tetracycline repressor TetR
   2825..2847    +  promoter       PLtetO-1 promoter (fragment): modified phage lambda PL promoter with tet operator sites (Lutz and Bujard, 1997)
   2860..2880    +  promoter       tight TRE promoter (fragment): Tet-responsive promoter PTight, consisting of seven tet operator sequences followed by the minimal CMV promoter
   2950..3161    +  promoter       EF-1α core promoter: core promoter for human elongation factor EF-1α
   3174..3442    +  LTR            5' LTR (truncated): truncated 5' long terminal repeat (LTR) from human T-cell leukemia virus (HTLV) type 1
   3486..3521    +  misc_feature   MCS (fragment): pBluescript multiple cloning site
   3528..3905    +  CDS            H2B: human histone H2B; HIST1H2BJ
   3904..3920    -  misc_feature   MCS (fragment): pUC18/19 multiple cloning site
   3930..4646    +  CDS            Citrine: Citrine is a basic (constitutively fluorescent) yellow fluorescent protein published in 2001, derived from Aequorea victoria. It has moderate acid sensitivity.
   4650..4676    +  misc_feature   MCS (fragment): pBluescript multiple cloning site
   4698..4716    -  promoter       T7 promoter: promoter for bacteriophage T7 RNA polymerase
   4726..4765    +  CDS            lacZα (fragment): LacZα fragment of β-galactosidase; lacZ fragment
   4775..4830    +  intron         small t intron (fragment): SV40 (simian virus 40) small t antigen intron
   4830..4967    +  CDS            large T antigen (fragment): large T antigen from SV40 (simian virus 40)
   4990..5111    +  polyA_signal   SV40 poly(A) signal: SV40 polyadenylation signal
   5137..5200    +  promoter       AmpR promoter: bla
   5201..6061    +  CDS            AmpR: β-lactamase; bla; confers resistance to ampicillin, carbenicillin, and related antibiotics
