[The description below was written by a language model from this plasmid's Addgene catalogue record and pLannotate feature annotations shown in this document.]
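Description:
vYM143_phiC31-nTRE-pEF1s(low)(CG793)-H2b-Citrine is a roughly 6.2 kb mammalian reporter plasmid built on a φC31 integration backbone. It is used in synthetic-biology studies of how promoter CpG density influences methylation-dependent silencing. In bacteria it is maintained through a high-copy ColE1/pUC-type origin and selected with ampicillin via the β-lactamase gene and its native promoter. For mammalian cells it carries a φC31 attB site, which lets φC31 integrase insert the plasmid at a matching attP or pseudo-attP site. Immediately downstream of attB is a NeoR/KanR coding sequence with a bGH polyadenylation signal. No promoter for it is annotated, which would fit a promoter-trap design activated on correct integration, though the record does not say so. The catalogue lists the mammalian selectable marker as gentamicin, whereas the annotated gene confers neomycin/G418 (Geneticin) resistance. Tandem SV40 poly(A) signals lie upstream of attB and may insulate the cassette from read-through transcription.

The payload is a synthetic cassette of about 1.9 kb. A cluster of tet operator repeats (the "nTRE" element, detected as TRE fragments and a tetO site) lies upstream of the EF-1α core promoter, which is followed by an HTLV-1 5′ LTR segment, a composite short EF1 promoter. This drives human histone H2B fused to the yellow fluorescent protein Citrine, giving a nuclear, chromatin-bound signal, and the transcript ends in SV40 small t intron and poly(A) sequences. The tetO sites provide docking points for TetR/rTetR fusion proteins, presumably chromatin regulators recruited next to the promoter. According to the record, this is the "pEF1s(low)" promoter variant with the CpG at position 793 mutated to CG, so it serves as one of a set of reporters that differ in CpG content.
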