Addgene plasmid #197686: vYM143_phiC31-nTRE-pEF1s(low)(CG793)-H2b-Citrine
Purpose: "pEF1s(low)" reporter plasmid, with CpG793 mutated to CG
Depositing lab: Michael Elowitz. Depositing organization: California Institute of Technology. Publication: Tuning Methylation-Dependent Silencing Dynamics by Synthetic Modulation of CpG Density. Ma Y, Budde MW, Zhu J, Elowitz MB. ACS Synth Biol. 2023 Aug 12. doi: 10.1021/acssynbio.3c00078. PubMed 37572041.
Backbone
  Vector backbone: PhiC31
  Backbone size w/o insert (bp): 4300
  Total vector size (bp): 6200
  Vector type: Mammalian Expression, Synthetic Biology
  Selectable markers: Gentamicin
Growth in bacteria
  Bacterial resistance: Ampicillin, 100 μg/mL
  Growth temperature: 37°C
  Growth strain: DH5alpha
  Copy number: High Copy
Gene/Insert
  Gene/Insert name: pEF1s-H2B-Citrine
  Species: Synthetic
  Insert size (bp): 1900
Terms and licenses: Academic/Nonprofit Terms; Industry Terms: Not Available to Industry
Depositor comments: Please visit https://doi.org/10.1101/2023.05.30.542205 for bioRxiv preprint.
How to cite: vYM143_phiC31-nTRE-pEF1s(low)(CG793)-H2b-Citrine was a gift from Michael Elowitz (Addgene plasmid # 197686 ; http://n2t.net/addgene:197686 ; RRID:Addgene_197686)
